Addgene plasmid #185085: KBB382
Purpose: HA-tagged POM152 with glycosylation sites mutated
Depositing lab: Ken Belanger. Depositing organization: Colgate University. Publication: Nuclear pore complex function in Saccharomyces cerevisiae is influenced by glycosylation of the transmembrane nucleoporin Pom152p. Belanger KD, Gupta A, MacDonald KM, Ott CM, Hodge CA, Cole CM, Davis LI. Genetics. 2005 Nov;171(3):935-47. doi: 10.1534/genetics.104.036319. Epub 2005 Aug 22. PubMed 16118201.
Backbone
  Vector backbone: pRS315
  Vector type: Yeast Expression
  Selectable markers: LEU2
Growth in bacteria
  Bacterial resistance: Ampicillin, 100 μg/mL
  Growth temperature: 37°C
  Growth strain: DH5alpha
  Copy number: High Copy
Gene/Insert
  Gene/Insert name: POM152
  Species: S. cerevisiae (budding yeast)
  Mutation: Pom152 N280A, N398A, N???A, N???A = Pom152Dglyc
  Tag / fusion protein: HA (C terminal on insert)
  Cloning method: Restriction Enzyme; 5′ cloning site unknown (unknown if destroyed)
Terms and licenses: Academic/Nonprofit Terms; Industry Terms: Not Available to Industry
How to cite: KBB382 was a gift from Ken Belanger (Addgene plasmid # 185085 ; http://n2t.net/addgene:185085 ; RRID:Addgene_185085)
