[The description below was written by a language model from this plasmid's Addgene catalogue record.]
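Description:
KBB382 is a yeast expression plasmid built on the pRS315 backbone, a Saccharomyces cerevisiae / Escherichia coli shuttle vector. pRS315 is generally known as a centromeric (CEN/ARS) vector maintained at low copy in yeast, although the record itself lists only the backbone name. In yeast the plasmid is selected through the LEU2 auxotrophic marker, which allows leu2 strains to grow without leucine. In bacteria it is propagated as a high-copy plasmid under ampicillin selection.

The insert is POM152 from budding yeast, which encodes a transmembrane nucleoporin of the nuclear pore complex, carrying an HA epitope tag at its C terminus for immunodetection. This allele, designated Pom152Dglyc, has asparagine-to-alanine substitutions intended to eliminate the protein's N-linked glycosylation sites. Two of these are recorded as N280A and N398A, while the positions of two further asparagine substitutions are left unspecified in the record. The promoter driving expression is not stated, so it is unclear from the record whether the gene is under its native regulatory sequences or a heterologous promoter. The insert was cloned by restriction enzymes, and the 5′ cloning site is listed as unknown.

The construct serves to express a glycosylation-deficient, epitope-tagged version of Pom152p in yeast. That allows comparison with the wild-type protein when examining how glycosylation of this nucleoporin influences nuclear pore complex function. No feature table accompanies the record, so the detailed element layout cannot be described.
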