>Addgene plasmid #185085 | KBB382 | addgene partial sequence | sequence record 368115 | Addgene NGS Result
CTATTGGCGTTACTATGGGAACATACGTCATTATTGACGTCAATGGGCGGGGGTCGTTGGGCGGTCAGCC
AGGCGGGCCATTTACCGTAAGTTATGTAACGCGGAACTCCATATATGGGCTATGAACTAATGACCCCGTA
ATTGATTACTATTAATAACTAGTCAATAATCAATGTCAACGCGTATATCTGGCCCGTACATCGCGAAGCA
GCGCAAAACGCCTAACCCTAAGCAGATTCTTCATGCAATTGTCGGTCAAGCCTTGCCTTGTTGTAGCTTA
AATTTTGCTCGCGCACTACTCAGCGACCTCCAACACACAAGCAGGGAGCAGATACTGGCTTAACTATGCG
GCATCAGAGCAGATTGTWMWGARAKTBVAMYHWWRRKKATYKKKAKAKCWCSYGATSMRANNNGNACCNN
CAGGTGGCACTTTTCGGGGAAATGTGCGCGGAACCCCTATTTGTTTATTTTTCTAAATACATTCAAATAT
GTATCCGCTCATGAGACAATAACCCTGATAAATGCTTCAATAATATTGAAAAAGGAAGAGTATGAGTATT
CAACATTTCCGTGTCGCCCTTATTCCCTTTTTTGCGGCATTTTGCCTTCCTGTTTTTGCTCACCCAGAAA
CGCTGGTGAAAGTAAAAGATGCTGAAGATCAGTTGGGTGCACGAGTGGGTTACATCGAACTGGATCTCAA
CAGCGGTAAGATCCTTGAGAGTTTTCGCCCCGAAGAACGTTTTCCAATGATGAGCACTTTTAAAGTTCTG
CTATGTGGCGCGGTATTATCCCGTATTGACGCCGGGCAAGAGCAACTCGGTCGCCGCATACACTATTCTC
AGAATGACTTGGTTGAGTACTCACCAGTCACAGAAAAGCATCTTACGGATGGCATGACAGTAAGAGAATT
ATGCAGTGCTGCCATAACCATGAGTGATAACACTGCGGCCAACTTACTTCTGACAACGATCGGAGGACCG
AAGGAGCTAACCGCTTTTTTGCACAACATGGGGGATCATGTAACTCGCCTTGATCGTTGGGAACCGGAGC
TGAATGAAGCCATACCAAACGACGAGCGTGACACCACGATGCCTGTAGCAATGGCAACAACGTTGCGCAA
ACTATTAACTGGCGAACTACTTACTCTAGCTTCCCGGCAACAATTAATAGACTGGATGGAGGCGGATAAA
GTTGCAGGACCACTTCTGCGCTCGGCCCTTCCGGCTGGCTGGTTTATTGCTGATAAATCTGGAGCCGGTG
AGCGTGGGTCTCGCGGTATCATTGCAGCACTGGGGCCAGATGGTAAGCCCTCCCGTATCGTAGTTATCTA
CACGACGGGGAGTCAGGCAACTATGGATGAACGAAATAGACAGATCGCTGAGATAGGTGCCTCACTGATT
AAGCATTGGTAACTGTCAGACCAAGTTTACTCATATATACTTTAGATTGATTTAAAACTTCATTTTTAAT
TTAAAAGGATCTAGGTGAAGATCCTTTTTGATAATCTCATGACCAAAATCCCTTAACGTGAGTTTTCGTT
CCACTGAGCGTCAGACCCCGTAGAAAAGATCAAAGGATCTTCTTGAGATCCTTTTTTTCTGCGCGTAATC
TGCTGCTTGCAAACAAAAAAACCACCGCTACCAGCGGTGGTTTGTTTGCCGGATCAAGAGCTACCAACTC
TTTTTCCGAAGGTAACTGGCTTCAGCAGAGCGCAGATACCAAATACTGTTCTTCTAGTGTAGCCGTAGTT
AGGCCACCACTTCAAGAACTCTGTAGCACCGCCTACATACCTCGCTCTGCTAATCCTGTTACCAGTGGCT
GCTGCCAGTGGCGATAAGTCGTGTCTTACCGGGTTGGACTCAAGACGATAGTTACCGGATAAGGCGCAGC
GGTCGGGCTGAACGGGGGGTTCGTGCACACAGCCCAGCTTGGAGCGAACGACCTACACCGAACTGAGATA
CCTACAGCGTGAGCTATGAGAAAGCGCCACGCTTCCCGAAGGGAGAAAGGCGGACAGGTATCCGGTAAGC
GGCAGGGTCGGAACAGGAGAGCGCACGAGGGAGCTTCCAGGGGGAAACGCCTGGTATCTTTATAGTCCTG
TCGGGTTTCGCCACCTCTGACTTGAGCGTCGATTTTTGTGATGCTCGTCAGGGGGGCGGAGCCTATGGAA
AAACGCCAGCAACGCGGCCTTTTTACGGTTCCTGGCCTTTTGCTGGCCTTTTGCTCACATGTTCTTTCCT
GCGTTATCCCCTGATTCTGTGGATAACCGTATTACCGCCTTTGAGTGAGCTGATACCGCTCGCCGCAGCC
GAACGACCGAGCGCAGCGAGTCAGTGAGCGAGGAAGCGGAAGAGCGCCCAATACGCAAACCGCCTCTCCC
CGCGCGTTGGCCGATTCATTAATGCAGCTGGCACGACAGGTTTCCCGACTGGAAAGCGGGCAGTGAGCGC
AACGCAATTAATGTGAGTTAGCTCACTCATTAGGCACCCCAGGCTTTACACTTTATGCTTCCGGCTCGTA
TGTTGTGTGGAATTGTGAGCGGATAACAATTTCACACAGGAAACAGCTATGACCATGATTACGCCAAGCT
CGAAATTAACCCTCACTAAAGGGAACAAAAGCTGGTACCGGGCCCCCCCTCGAGGTCGACGGTATCGATA
AGCTTGATATCGAATTCCTGCAGCCCGGGGGATCCACAGTTGACAACGATCTCAAGATTGGTTGGGATTT
AAATCCTATAGCAGTGCATCAGAAGAAGCAAAAAGGCCAGTGGACAGTCATTAAGTTTATCACCAGAAAG
GGCTTCCAGACCATCACAGGTGAAGAGAAAGAAAAAAAATAATGCGCTGGTATTATAGAAATAGAGTTTC
ATTATATAAGAACATATAGGAAGAATACATTATTCCTATCTAGGGCATCAAATAATTGCAACCACTTAAT
GTTAACTTCCTTCATAATTCAAAACATTATGTTCTATAGCACTATGTATTTTATGTCATTATATACGTAG
TCAATAACTTTATACGTTTTTTTTATTGAACAAAAGTAAGAATTGCTTAAGACATAATAAGAGGAAACTC
ATCGAACCAATTCAAAACGGATTATAGATTTATCATACCAGATACGTTTATCAGGAGGCTTGTATAATGG
AGCACAGATATAACGTGTTTAATGATACTCCACGAGGGAACCATTGGATGGGCAGTTCTGTGTCAGGATC
ACCACGTCCATCTTATAGCAGTCGTCCTAATGTAAACACAACACGACGCTTCCAATATAGTGACGATGAG
CCCGCTGAGAAAATCCGACCTTTACGCTCGAGGAGCTTTAAAAGTACTGAAAGTAACATAAGCGATGAAA
AATCAAGGATATCTGAACGTGACAGCAAAGACCGCTACATTAATGGTGATAAAAAGGTAGACATTTATTC
ACTGCCTCTAATATCAACCGATGTTTTAGAAATTTCCAAACAAAGGACATTTGCGGTGATATTGTTTTTA
ATAATTCAATGTTATAAAATATATGACCTGGTAATACTTAAATCGGGGTTACCGCTTTCGGGTTTACTGT
TTAAGAACTATCGATTTAATTTCATATCCAAGTATTTCATTATAGATTCCTTCTTCCTGTATGTTTTACC
ATCCTTTAACATTCCTAGGTTGACTTTTAAGCCATGGGTTGTTTATCTCCAGATTTTAGCTATGCTACTA
TTGAACATTTTCATATCAAGCGATCACGAGTTCGTTTTGATTTCATTAATTATGACCACATGGAGAAAAC
TTTATACGAAAGAATTAAGTGTAACAGGTTCAGCCATTAACCATCATCGTATTTTTGATTCTTCCGCTCA
TTTTAAGGGTGCTCTAACAATCAAGATCCTACCTGAAAACACAGCTATGTTTAATCCTCTTCATGAATCA
TATTGTTTGCCCATGGATACCAATCTTTTTAAAATTAACTCAATTGACGTACCCATCAGAATAGCTTCAA
CTGAAGAGATTGAATATATCGAGTTGGAATATAGAGATCTTGGTTACCCATACGACGTCCCAGATTACGC
TAGCGGTGATCTTGGTTACCCATACGACGTCCCAGATTACGCTAGCGGTGATCTTGGTTACCCATACGAC
GTCCCAGATTACGCTAGCGGTGATCTTTACACAAATTCGGTAGAGTTACGGTCTTTGAGTAAGAAAGACT
TCAAAATCATCGATAACCCCAAATCCTTTTTAAAAAAAGATCAGTCAGTTCTAAAGTCACATTCAAACGA
TTTTGAAGAAGGCAGTACAATTCGTTATTTGGCTGTAACTCTTCAAGATATTGGCTTTTATCAAATCAAA
AAAATTGTTGATTCAAAAAAACTGAATTTAAAGATCCATCAGTCACACTTGGTTGTACCCTACTGTCCAA
TTGCATCTATTACTGGAACTGGAAGCAATGATAGATGTATTGGCGATTCAGATGCTGTTTCTTTTGAAAT
TCAAGGTGTGCCCCCAATGAAATTAGCATACTCTAAGATCGTTAATGGTCAAACTTTTTCATATGTAGAC
TCCAGCTTGCAACCAGAATATTTTGAGTCTCCTTTGCAGTCAAGCAAATCCAAACAAAGTTTTACTCAAG
GAGAACTAAACGATTTGAAATGGGGAAGAAACCAACCTGTTAATATTAATTTAGACTCTTCCATTACCCA
GGACGGCAAATTTGCATATAAAATTGATAAAATAACTGATGGTCTGGGAAATGTCGTGGATTTTACATCT
CTCCCTGAAGAATTAAAAAAGCGCTATGATCTATCTTATAATTTCAATGTTCATGAGGTTCCACGTGCAG
CGCTAGAAGAAAGATTTGATCCAAAGTCACCCACAAAAAGGTCTATTGCCATCGTGTTTGAAGAAATCAA
AAACTGGATTTCAGACATTCCATATGTTATTAGCCTATCCTATACTGATGCACAAGACAAGTCGAAAAAG
ATAATGGCTGTTACTACAGATTCTTTGACCAAAGTGTTGCAAGCGGATCTTCCGGGGTCATATAACTTAG
AATATATTGAATCTAAGTTTTGTCCAGGTGAAATTGTGGGTAAATCAAACGTTCTTGTAACTATGCCAGT
TGCACCTACTATGGAAGTTAAATCATTTCCAATATTGGACCAGTGTGTGGGACAGGTTGGTCTAAACTTT
GAACTATCTTTTACTGGGGCTCCACCATACTATTATAACACTAAAATCTATAAGCTTGAAAACGGTGAAA
GAAAGTTATATGATGCAAAGAGATACACCTCTGAAGGTACGAGAAATCGCTTCAGCTATAGTCCACCTAA
AGAAGGTAACTATGAAATCGTGTTTGATACTGTTTCTAATAAATTATTCACTGAACCAATCAAATTGGAA
CCTGTAAAAGAATATACTTTCAAGACATCAATGAGGGTGAAACCAAGCGCATCACTAAAATTACACCATG
ATTTGAAACTCTGTTTGGGTGACCACAGCAGTGTCCCAGTAGCACTAAAAGGCCAAGGCCCTTTTACGTT
AACATATGATATCATTGAAACTTTTTCTAGCAAGAGGAAAACTTTTGAAATTAAAGAAATAAAAACCAAC
GAATATGTCATTAAAACACCAGTCTTTACTACTGGTGGTGATTATATTCTATCTTTGGTTTCTATCAAGG
ATTCTACCGGCTGTGTAGTTGGACTCAGCCAACCAGATGCTAAAATACAGGTGAGGAGAGATATTCCATC
TGCTGCATTCAATTTTTTTGAACCTATCAAAGAAGCTAAAATTAAGCACGGTTCTGTCACTGAAATTCCG
CTCAAATTAAGTGGAGAGGGGCCATTCACCGTTAAGTTTAAACACATGGATTACGATGGAAACATTGTGA
AAGAATTTGAAAACAAATTTCAGAATAGTTATAAGCCCGCTTTGAAAGTAAGTAAAGAAGGGCTTTACCA
ATTGGTCGATATTCGTGACTCAAGTTGCCAAGGTAATGTGATTTACCGGAACAGTCTGTATAAGGTATCT
TTCTTGGAGAAGCCAAAATTTGCAATTCAAGACAATCATCACATTACAAAAGTAACGGAAAATTTATTCT
CTAAAGAAGAAGTCTGTCAAGGGATGGAAGGTACGGTTGATTTGGCTCTATTTGGTTCTCCACCATTCAT
ATTAGAATATGATTTGATGGCACCCAACGGTCATATTTCTACAAAAAAAATTCAGGTGGCAACCAAATAC
GCTTCACTGAAACTGCCTAATCAAATTCCTGGAGAGTACATAACTACTATTAAGGCCATCTTCGATGGCA
ATTATGGTGAAAGCGACATACATTTTAGAGAACATCAGTCGGAGCTCATAATCAAACAGACAGTGCACCC
CATTCCAGACGTCGCCTTTGCTGATGGTGGTAAAACCTTGCGTGCATGTGCTGCTAATGTAGATCAAATC
TCATTTTTGGAACCAATAAATTTGAAATTTTTACAAGGCGAAAGCCCATTTTCAATCACCTTTAGCGTTT
ATCACGAGAGTACCAGTAGGACAGATCAGTATACCATTGACAACATTGACTCAGAGGCTTTTTCATTTGA
AAAGTTATATGAAGGGATGAAGTTAGGTAACCATGCCATTACTATTGATTCTGTTGTTGACGCAAATGGT
TGTGTTAACAGCCTCATATCTGGACCGCGTAATCAAATTCTTGTGTCAATTACTGATGCACCAAAGATAC
ATATATTAGATCCTTCTACCGAGTATTGTGTTGGGGACTATGTTGCATATCAATTAAACGGTGTGGCACC
TTTCATGATTAAGTATGAATTCAACGGTATTCCACTAAAATCTAAGGAACGCAGCTCCCAATTTGTTAGA
TTAGCATCTGAACCGGGCATTATATCTATCACTTCTTTACAGGATTCATCATCACAATGCATTGTCGACT
TTACGAACCCTAAATTAAAGAGTGAATTTGATGACTTATCTTTAAACATACATCCTATTCCTTCCGTAAC
TGTTTCTCAAGGAAATTACGTTACTGAGGATATCCGCGAAGGTGACCAGGCTGAAGTAATCTTTTCGTTT
GAAGGTACCCCACCATTCTCACTAACTTATGTAAGGACAGAAGAGACTGATGGAAAACACGGCAAAAGGA
GGTCGCAGGTTGTYGAGACGCATAAAGTCACTGATATATATTCTCATGAATACAAGGTAATTACAAGCTT
GCAAGGTACCTACGAGGCGATTGAAATTACAGATGCTTATTGTTTTGCCAAAAATGATCTTTTTTTCAAT
AACTAAATATTACAAGAAAGTCTGATGAAATTTTTCTTTCCCGCAATATTTTTGTACAATTGTAATGTAT
AATATATCTCTGTACATCAGTATTAAAATACTTAAGAAAGCGAAAAAGACGCCTGTATTGTTTGTTGTTC
TTTTTCTTCAAAATTATCAAGACGCTCGATTCAATTATCTTCGCTCATAGTAACTCGAAAGAGTGTAGGT
GAATGAATAGAAAAAGAGAGCGCTGAGACCTTTGTCCTTTACGGTCTATAGAGGTGTGTTAAAAGCAGAC
TTTTGAACATCCACAGAAATTGGCTCAATGACCTATCCGAAAAGAATACCTATAAATGCGTGGTCTGAAG
TTCATAGGGTGGCAAGGCCACTAATTATTACTTTCGACGCATATAATACACTATACGCCACAAAACTTCC
CGTCATGGAACAATACTGCATTGTTGGGCGTAAATATGGTATCAAGGCGAATCCTTCGACTTTAACAAAC
AATTTTCCACACGTTTTTAAAAAACTGAAGGAAGACTATCCCCAATACGGAAAATATTCTGGTATCAAGC
CCGAACAATGGTGGTCCATCTTGATTAGGAACGTCTTCGCACCAAACGAAATTCCCGATGAGATGATAAA
TGAAATATTAATGCGGTTTGAGGGCTTCGATTCGTATTTTGTTTATCCAGATTTGATCAAATTTTTAAAG
GATTTGAAGTCAAGACATCCTGATGTTATCTTAGGAATAGTAAGCAATACTGATCCAATTTTTTACAAAT
TATTAAAGAATATCGGATTATTTGAGACATTTTCCGGTCACATTTATTTATCATATGAGCTTAATCTCGC
CAAACCTGATAGAGCAATATTTCAATATGCGCTTGACGATATTATATCTAAACAACCTCATTTACTCGAA
AAGTACACCAGGGAGGAAATTCTACAGCATTGCTTTCACATCGGAGATGAATTAAAGAACGATCTCGAAG
GGGCAGAAGCTGCCGGTTGGACTGGTATACTGTTAGATAGAAATGATAAATACGGGTTTCTTTCAAACTC
GATTAGTAAACCAATGCGGGACGAATACAAGCTGTCAATTGATAAAATAGATAATAATTCAATAAACACT
TGGGAAGCCAATACTAAGCAAACTGACACGTTACAGTTGAGTGAAAGAAAGTACGTTGTTTCGAATCTTG
AGGTTTTAGAGGAACTCTTTCCCTGAGCGCCTAACGTTACAGTAACAAATATGTATGATAGATATTATTC
ATATCCGCCAGTAATATTTACTATATCTTTGAATGGGTTTGTTTATTAATAATCTACTATGTGTAAATAT
ATGATCCAAGTATTATACAGTTTAGACACTGATTGTTTTCCAGACGTTCAAACCGTCAGTACCGGTACTT
ACTAAACAACCTGGGATTTGCTTATGCCATTTGACATCTTTAACTTCCTTTTGCCAGTGAACAAACAATA
ATTGTGGTGGAATTTCTTGTAGCTCTTTTGTTTCGGCGGCCTGTTGTTTAATTTCCTCATCGTCAGCTTC
TACAGACAAATCCCACAAAGTCACAGTATTATCTTCTGAGCCTACCGCAACGATAGACTCATCTAATGGG
TTGAATGCAATGGAAGTAATGGCTCCCTTATGGAAGTCATATTGAGCAACCGGTTGGACGGCGTCAGCAT
TACTTGGCGTAAACTGTCTTAAATCCCATACTCCCCATGTACCGTTATCGTCACCGCTTGCTAGCAAGTA
ACCAATTTTATCACTCCAACTTATGACATTTACGTCAGTATTAGAAGCTTTAACAGAGATAGCAGGTTTA
TGTTTTTTTGATCTTGTGTCCCAAATCCTTATATATCCATCACATCCTGCGGTTGCAAAAACGGTGGATT
CAGTGCGAGACCACTGGATATCTTCTATGGATTTATTGTTTGAAACAGTAAATGGTTGTTTATCAGTCAC
CCATCTCGATGTGTGCCTTTGGGTAAAATATATTTGTCCTGAGCAATCACCTGATAGTAACGCACCAGTC
TTGATCAATGGTGACCAATCCAACCCGTAGCCTTCAACATTCCCATGATTTTTTACAGTGTGAATAGGAC
GCTTAGCAGACTTCGGAATCTGATAACCTGGTGTGGAAAAAGCTTTGCTTTGTGGAGCTAGATTGTATAT
ATAAACATCACCATTTTCGCTCATTGTAGCGGTTAACACCTCTTGATTAGAAATGGCAAAAGGAGAAACC
TTTAATCTATTGGTTGTATCTCTCAATGGTATATTTTCATTCTCAATGACTGGATCCACTAGTTCTAGAG
CGGCCGCCACCGCGGTGGAGCTCCAATTCGCCCTATAGTGAGTCGTATTACAATTCACTGGCCGTCGTTT
TACAACGTCGTGACTGGGAAAACCCTGGCGTTACCCAACTTAATCGCCTTGCAGCACATCCCCCTTTCGC
CAGCTGGCGTAATAGCGAAGAGGCCCGCACCGATCGCCCTTCCCAACAGTTGCGCAGCCTGAATGGCGAA
TGG
[124 nt withheld, positions 9804-9927]
C
[91 nt withheld, positions 9929-10019]
A
[49 nt withheld, positions 10021-10069]
CCTTTGACGTTGGAGTCCACGTTCTTT
[37 nt withheld, positions 10097-10133]
ACCCTATCTCGGTCTATTCTTTTGATTTATAAGGGATTTTGCCGATTTCGGCCTATTGGTTAAAAAATGA
GCTGATTTAACAAAAATTTAACGCGAATTTTAACAAAATATTAACGCTTACAATTTCCTGATGCGGTATT
TTCTCCTTACGCATCTGTGCGGTATTTCACACCGCATATCGACCGGTCGAGGAGAACTTCTAGTATATCT
ACATACCTAATATTATTGCCTTATTAAAAATGGAATCCCAACAATTACATCAAAATCCACATTCTCTTCA
AAATCAATTGTCCTGTACTTCCTTGTTCATGTGTGTTCAAAAACGTTATATTTATAGGATAATTATACTC
TATTTCTCAACAAGTAATTGGTTGTTTGGCCGAGCGGTCTAAGGCGCCTGATTCAAGAAATATCTTGACC
GCAGTTAACTGTGGGAATACTCAGGTATCGTAAGATGCAAGAGTTCGAATCTCTTAGCAACCATTATTTT
TTTCCTCAACATAACGAGAACACACAGGGGCGCTATCGCACAGAATCAAATTCGATGACTGGAAATTTTT
TGTTAATTTCAGAGGTCGCCTGACGCATATACCTTTTTCAACTGAAAAATTGGGAGAAAAAGGAAAGGTG
AGAGCGCCGGAACCGGCTTTTCATATAGAATAGAGAAGCGTTCATGACTAAATGCTTGCATCACAATACT
TGAAGTTGACAATATTATTTAAGGACCTATTGTTTTTTCCAATAGGTGGTTAGCAATCGTCTTACTTTCT
AACTTTTCTTACCTTTTACATTTCAGCAATATATATATATATATTTCAAGGATATACCATTCTAATGTCT
GCCCCTAAGAAGATCGTCGTTTTGCCAGGTGACCACGTTGGTCAAGAAATCACAGCCGAAGCCATTAAGG
TTCTTAAAGCTATTTCTGATGTTCGTTCCAATGTCAAGTTCGATTTCGAAAATCATTTAATTGGTGGTGC
TGCTATCGATGCTACAGGTGTTCCACTTCCAGATGAGGCGCTGGAAGCCTCCAAGAAGGCTGATGCCGTT
TTGTTAGGTGCTGTGGGTGGTCCTAAATGGGGTACCGGTAGTGTTAGACCTGAACAAGGTTTACTAAAAA
TCCGTAAAGAACTTCAATTGTACGCCAACTTAAGACCATGTAACTTTGCATCCGACTCTCTTTTAGACTT
ATCTCCAATCAAGCCACAATTTGCTAAAGGTACTGACTTCGTTGTTGTCAGAGAATTAGTGGGAGGTATT
TACTTTGGTAAGAGAAAGGAAGACGATGGTGATGGTGTCGCTTGGGATAGTGAACAATACACCGTTCCAG
AAGTGCAAAGAATCACAAGAATGGCCGCTTTCATGGCCCTACAACATGAGCCACCATTGCCTATTTGGTC
CTTGGATAAAGCTAATGTTTTGGCCTCTTCAAGATTATGGAGAAAAACTGTGGAGGAAACCATCAAGAAC
GAATTCCCTACATTGAAGGTTCAACATCAATTGATTGATTCTGCCGCCATGATCCTAGTTAAGAACCCAA
CCCACCTAAATGGTATTATAATCACCAGCAACATGTTTGGTGATATCATCTCCGATGAAGCCTCCGTTAT
CCCAGGTTCCTTGGGTTTGTTGCCATCTGCGTCCTTGGCCTCTTTGCCAGACAAGAACACCGCATTTGGT
TTGTACGAACCATGCCACGGTTCTGCTCCAGATTTGCCAAAGAATAAGGTCAACCCTATCGCCACTATCT
TGTCTGCTGCAATGATGTTGAAATTGTCATTGAACTTGCCTGAAGAAGGTAAGGCCATTGAAGATGCAGT
TAAAAAGGTTTTGGATGCAGGTATCAGAACTGGTGATTTAGGTGGTTCCAACAGTACCACCGAAGTCGGT
GATGCTGTCGCCGAAGAAGTTAAGAAAATCCTTGCTTAAAAAGATTCTCTTTTTTTATGATATTTGTACA
TAAACTTTATAAATGAAATTCATAATAGAAACGACACGAAATTACAAAATGGAATATGTTCATAGGGTAG
ACGAAACTATATACGCAATCTACATACATTTATCAAGAAGGAGAAAAAGGAGGATGTAAAGGAATACAGG
TAAGCAAATTGATACTAATGGCTCAACGTGATAAGGAAAAAGAATTGCACTTTAACATTAATATTGACAA
GGAGGAGGGCACCACACAAAAAGTTAGGTGTAACAGAAAATCATGAAACTATGATTCCTAATTTATATAT
TGGAGGATTTTCTCTAAAAAAAAAAAAATACAACAAATAAAAAACACTCAATGACCTGACCATTTGATGG
AGTTTAAGTCAATACCTTCTTGAACCATTTCCCATAATGGTGAAAGTTCCCTCAAGAATTTTACTCTGTC
AGAAACGGCCTTAACGACGTAGTCGATATGGTGCACTCTCAGTACAATCTGCTCTGATGCCGCATAGTTA
AGCCAGCCCCGACACCCGCCAACACCCGCTGACGCGCCCTGACGGGCTTGTCTGCTCCCGGCATCCGCTT
ACAGACAAGCTGTGACCGTCTCCGGGAGCTGCATGTGTCAGAGGTTTTCACCGTCATCACCGAAACGCGC
GAGACGAAAGGGCCTCGTGATACGCCTATTTTTATAGGTTAATGTCATGATAATAATGGTTTCTTAGGAC
GGATCGCTTGCCTGTAACTTACACGCGCCTCGTATCTTTTAATGATGGAATAATTTGGGAATTTACTCTG
TGTTTATTTATTTTTATGTTTTGTATTTGGATTTTAGAAAGTAAATAAAGAAGGTAGAAGAGTTACGGAA
TGAAGAAAAAAAAATAAACAAAGGTTTAAAAAATTTCAACAAAAAGCGTACTTTACATATATATTTATTA
GACAAGAAAAGCAGATTAAATAGATATACATTCGATTAACGATAAGTAAAATGTAAAATCACAGGATTTT
CGTGTGTGGTCTTCTACACAGACAAGATGAAACAATTCGGCATTAATACCTGAGAGCAGGAAGAGCAAGA
TAAAAGGTAGTATTTGTTGGCGATCCCCCTAGAGTCTTTTACATCTTCGGAAAACAAAAACTATTTTTTC
TTTAATTTCTTTTTTTACTTTCTATTTTTAATTTATATATTTATATTAAAAAATTTAAATTATAATTATT
TTTATAGCACGTGATGAAAAGGACCCAGGTGGCACTTTTCGGGGAAATGTGCGCGGAACCCCTATTTGTT
TATTTTTCTAAATACATTCAAATATGTATCCGCTCATGAGACAATAACCCTGATAAATGCTTCAATAATA
TTGAAAAAGGAAGAGTATGAGTATTCAACATTTCCGTGTCGCCCTTATTCCCTTTTTTGCGGCATTTTGC
CTTCCTGTTTTTGCTCACCCAGAAACGCTGGTGAAAGTAAAAGATGCTGAAGATCAGTTGGGTGCACGAG
TGGGTTACATCGAACTGGATCTCAACAGCGGTAAGATCCTTGAGAGTTTTCGCCCCGAAGAACGTTTTCC
AATGATGAGCACTTTTAAAGTTCTGCTATGTGGCGCGGTATTATCCCGTATTGNNNN
